>Addgene plasmid #111882 | pNAS1b split mCherry NEDD4 WW2 | addgene full sequence | sequence record 216278 | Addgene NGS Result
TACCTGACGCTTTTTATCGCAACTCTCTACTGTTTCTCCATACCCGTTTTTTGGGCTAACAGGAGGAATT
ACATATGTCAGGCTTACCGCCCGGATGGGAAGAAAAACAAGATGAGCGCGGTCGCTCTTACTACGTCGAT
CACAATTCCCGTACAACAACTTGGACGAAGCCCACTGTGGAGCTCGGAGCGGCTGCAGGAGGAAGCGGAG
GCGCGCTGAAGGGCGAGATCAAGCAGAGGCTGAAGCTGAAGGACGGCGGCCACTACGACGCTGAGGTCAA
GACCACCTACAAGGCCAAGAAGCCCGTGCAACTGCCCGGCGCCTACAACGTCAACATCAAGTTGGACATC
ACCTCCCACAACGAGGACTACACCATCGTGGAACAGTACGAACGCGCCGAGGGCCGCCACTCCACCGGCG
GCATGGACGAGCTGTACAAGCATCACCATCACCATCACTAATTATAACAGCTCTTGGCTGTTTTGGCGGA
TGAGAGAAGATTTTCAGCCTGATACAGATTAAATCAGAACGCAGAAGCGGTCTGATAAAACAGAATTTGC
CTGGCGGCAGTAGCGCGGTGGTCCCACCTGACCCCATGCCGAACTCAGAAGTGAAACGCCGTAGCGCCGA
TGGTAGTGTGGGGTCTCCCCATGCGAGAGTAGGGAACTGCCAGGCATCAAATAAAACGAAAGGCTCAGTC
GAAAGACTGGGCCTTTCGTTTTATCTGTTGTTTGTCGGTGAACGCTCTCCTGAGTAGGACAAATCCGCCG
GGAGCGGATTTGAACGTTGCGAAGCAACGGCCCGGAGGGTGGCGGGCAGGACGCCCGCCATAAACTGCCA
GGCATCAAATTAAGCAGAAGGCCATCCTGACGGATGGCCTTTTTGCGTTTCTACAAACTCCTCGAGTTCA
AATATGTATCCGCTCATGAGACAATAACCCTGATAAATGCTTCAATAATATTGAAAAAGGAAGAGTATGA
GTATTCAACATTTCCGTGTCGCCCTTATTCCCTTTTTTGCGGCATTTTGCCTTCCTGTTTTTGCTCACCC
AGAAACGCTGGTGAAAGTAAAAGATGCTGAAGATCAGTTGGGTGCACGAGTGGGTTACATCGAACTGGAT
CTCAACAGCGGTAAGATCCTTGAGAGTTTTCGCCCCGAAGAACGTTTTCCAATGATGAGCACTTTTAAAG
TTCTGCTATGTGGCGCGGTATTATCCCGTGTTGACGCCGGGCAAGAGCAACTCGGTCGCCGCATACACTA
TTCTCAGAATGACTTGGTTGAGTACTCACCAGTCACAGAAAAGCATCTTACGGATGGCATGACAGTAAGA
GAATTATGCAGTGCTGCCATAACCATGAGTGATAACACTGCGGCCAACTTACTTCTGACAACGATCGGAG
GACCGAAGGAGCTAACCGCTTTTTTGCACAACATGGGGGATCATGTAACTCGCCTTGATCGTTGGGAACC
GGAGCTGAATGAAGCCATACCAAACGACGAGCGTGACACCACGATGCCTGTAGCAATGGCAACAACGTTG
CGCAAACTATTAACTGGCGAACTACTTACTCTAGCTTCCCGGCAACAATTAATAGACTGGATGGAGGCGG
ATAAAGTTGCAGGACCACTTCTGCGCTCGGCCCTTCCGGCTGGCTGGTTTATTGCTGATAAATCTGGAGC
CGGTGAGCGTGGGTCTCGCGGTATCATTGCAGCACTGGGGCCAGATGGTAAGCCCTCCCGTATCGTAGTT
ATCTACACGACGGGGAGTCAGGCAACTATGGATGAACGAAATAGACAGATCGCTGAGATAGGTGCCTCAC
TGATTAAGCATTGGTAACTGTCAGACCAAGTTTACTCATATATACTTTAGATTGATTTAAAACTTCATTT
TTAATTTAAAAGGATCTAGGTGAAGATCCTTTTTGATAATCTCATGACCAAAATCCCTTAACGTGAGTTT
TCGTTCCACTGAGCGAAGATCTTCCCTATCAGTGATAGAGATTGACATCCCTATCAGTGATAGAGATACT
GAGCACATCAGCAGGACGCACTGACCGAATTCATTAAAGAGGAGAAAGGTTCCATGGCATCCGTGAGCAA
GGGCGAGGAGGATAACATGGCCATCATCAAGGAGTTCATGCGCTTCAAGGTGCACATGGAGGGCTCCGTG
AACGGCCACGAGTTCGAGATCGAGGGCGAGGGCGAGGGCCGCCCCTACGAGGGCACCCAGACCGCCAAGC
TGAAGGTGACCAAGGGTGGCCCCCTGCCCTTCGCCTGGGACATCCTGTCCCCTCAGTTCATGTACGGCTC
CAAGGCCTACGTGAAGCACCCCGCCGACATCCCCGACTACTTGAAGCTGTCCTTCCCCGAGGGCTTCAAG
TGGGAGCGCGTGATGAACTTCGAGGACGGCGGCGTGGTGACCGTGACCCAGGACTCCTCCCTGCAGGACG
GCGAGTTCATCTACAAGGTGAAGCTGCGCGGCACCAACTTCCCCTCCGACGGCCCCGTAATGCAGAAGAA
GACCATGGGCTGGGAGGCCTCCTCCGAGCGGATGTACCCCGAGGACGGTGGCTCTGGCTCTGGGTCGACT
GGTGGTACCGGCGCCAAATCTGACAAGCTTTAACAGCTGATTAAGCTACATGGTACGCGTGCTGCCAGGC
ATCAAATAAAACGAAAGGCTCAGTCGAAAGACTGGGCCTTTCGTTTTATCTGTTGTTTGTCGGTGAACGC
TCTCCTGAGTAGGACAAATCCGCCGCCCTCCTAGGATCAGCGCTAGCGGAGTGTATACTGGCTTACTATG
TTGGCACTGATGAGGGTGTCAGTGAAGTGCTTCATGTGGCAGGAGAAAAAAGGCTGCACCGGTGCGTCAG
CAGAATATGTGATACAGGATATATTCCGCTTCCTCGCTCACTGACTCGCTACGCTCGGTCGTTCGACTGC
GGCGAGCGGAAATGGCTTACGAACGGGGCGGAGATTTCCTGGAAGATGCCAGGAAGATACTTAACAGGGA
AGTGAGAGGGCCGCGGCAAAGCCGTTTTTCCATAGGCTCCGCCCCCCTGACAAGCATCACGAAATCTGAC
GCTCAAATCAGTGGTGGCGAAACCCGACAGGACTATAAAGATACCAGGCGTTTCCCCCTGGCGGCTCCCT
CGTGCGCTCTCCTGTTCCTGCCTTTCGGTTTACCGGTGTCATTCCGCTGTTATGGCCGCGTTTGTCTCAT
TCCACGCCTGACACTCAGTTCCGGGTAGGCAGTTCGCTCCAAGCTGGACTGTATGCACGAACCCCCCGTT
CAGTCCGACCGCTGCGCCTTATCCGGTAACTATCGTCTTGAGTCCAACCCGGAAAGACATGCAAAAGCAC
CACTGGCAGCAGCCACTGGTAATTGATTTAGAGGAGTTAGTCTTGAAGTCATGCGCCGGTTAAGGCTAAA
CTGAAAGGACAAGTTTTGGTGACTGCGCTCCTCCAAGCCAGTTACCTCGGTTCAAAGAGTTGGTAGCTCA
GAGAACCTTCGAAAAACCGCCCTGCAAGGCGGTTTTTTCGTTTTCAGAGCAAGAGATTACGCGCAGACCA
AAACGATCTCAAGAAGATCATCTTATTAACTGCAGAGATCAATTCGCGCGCGAAGGCGAAGCGGCATGCT
GCATAATGTGCCTGTCAAATGGACGAAGCAGGGATTCTGCAAACCCTATGCTACTCCGTCAAGCCGTCAA
TTGTCTGATTCGTTACCAATTATGACAACTTGACGGCTACATCATTCACTTTTTCTTCACAACCGGCACG
GAACTCGCTCGGGCTGGCCCCGGTGCATTTTTTAAATACCCGCGAGAAATAGAGTTGATCGTCAAAACCA
ACATTGCGACCGACGGTGGCGATAGGCATCCGGGTGGTGCTCAAAAGCAGCTTCGCCTGGCTGATACGTT
GGTCCTCGCGCCAGCTTAAGACGCTAATCCCTAACTGCTGGCGGAAAAGATGTGACAGACGCGACGGCGA
CAAGCAAACATGCTGTGCGACGCTGGCGATATCAAAATTGCTGTCTGCCAGGTGATCGCTGATGTACTGA
CAAGCCTCGCGTACCCGATTATCCATCGGTGGATGGAGCGACTCGTTAATCGCTTCCATGCGCCGCAGTA
ACAATTGCTCAAGCAGATTTATCGCCAGCAGCTCCGAATAGCGCCCTTCCCCTTGCCCGGCGTTAATGAT
TTGCCCAAACAGGTCGCTGAAATGCGGCTGGTGCGCTTCATCCGGGCGAAAGAACCCCGTATTGGCAAAT
ATTGACGGCCAGTTAAGCCATTCATGCCAGTAGGCGCGCGGACGAAAGTAAACCCACTGGTGATACCATT
CGCGAGCCTCCGGATGACGACCGTAGTGATGAATCTCTCCTGGCGGGAACAGCAAAATATCACCCGGTCG
GCAAACAAATTCTCGTCCCTGATTTTTCACCACCCCCTGACCGCGAATGGTGAGATTGAGAATATAACCT
TTCATTCCCAGCGGTCGGTCGATAAAAAAATCGAGATAACCGTTGGCCTCAATCGGCGTTAAACCCGCCA
CCAGATGGGCATTAAACGAGTATCCCGGCAGCAGGGGATCATTTTGCGCTTCAGCCATACTTTTCATACT
CCCGCCATTCAGAGAAGAAACCAATTGTCCATATTGCATCAGACATTGCCGTCACTGCGTCTTTTACTGG
CTCTTCTCGCTAACCAAACCGGTAACCCCGCTTATTAAAAGCATTCTGTAACAAAGCGGGACCAAAGCCA
TGACAAAAACGCGTAACAAAAGTGTCTATAATCACGGCAGAAAAGTCCACATTGATTATTTGCACGGCGT
CACACTTTGCTATGCCATAGCATTTTTATCCATAAGATTAGCGGATCC
Features (pLannotate 1.2.2; 16 found; start..end, strand, type, name):
     84..218     +  CDS            pub1 (fragment): PUB1_SCHPO - Experimental evidence at protein level: Swiss-Prot protein existence level 1. E3 ubiquitin-protein ligase which accepts ubiquitin from an E2 ubiquitin-conjugating enzyme in the form of a thioester and then directly transfers the ubiquitin to targeted substrates. Regulates ubiquitination of cdc25. From Schizosaccharomyces pombe (strain 972 / ATCC 24843) (Fission yeast).
    210..440     +  CDS            Blue102 (fragment): Blue102 is a fluorescent protein published in 2010, derived from Discosoma sp..
    441..458     +  CDS            7xHis (fragment): 6xHis affinity tag
    559..674     +  ncRNA          5S rRNA: Accession: RF00001 - 5S ribosomal RNA
    678..764     +  terminator     rrnB T1 terminator: Escherichia coli rrnB; transcription terminator T1 from the E. coli rrnB gene
    856..883     +  terminator     rrnB T2 terminator: transcription terminator T2 from the E. coli rrnB gene
    913..976     +  promoter       AmpR promoter: bla
    977..1837    +  CDS            AmpR: β-lactamase; bla; confers resistance to ampicillin, carbenicillin, and related antibiotics
   1983..2056    +  promoter       PLtetO-1 promoter: modified phage lambda PL promoter with tet operator sites (Lutz and Bujard, 1997)
   2093..2584    +  CDS            RDSmCherry0.1 (fragment): RDSmCherry0.1 is a basic (constitutively fluorescent) red fluorescent protein published in 2017, derived from Discosoma sp..
   2663..2749    +  terminator     rrnB T1 terminator: Escherichia coli rrnB; transcription terminator T1 from the E. coli rrnB gene
   2769..2795    +  misc_feature   bom (fragment): basis of mobility region from pBR322
   2894..2949    -  rep_origin     RSF ori (fragment): Plasmids containing the RSF 1030 origin of replication can be propagated in E. coli cells that contain additional plasmids with compatible origins.
   3037..3582    -  rep_origin     p15A ori: Plasmids containing the medium-copy-number p15A origin of replication can be propagated in E. coli cells that contain a second plasmid with the ColE1 origin.
   3730..4608    -  CDS            araC: L-arabinose regulatory protein; araC
   4635..41      +  promoter       araBAD promoter (across the origin): araBAD; promoter of the L-arabinose operon of E. coli; the araC regulatory gene is transcribed in the opposite direction (Guzman et al., 1995)
