[The description below was written by a language model from this plasmid's Addgene catalogue record and pLannotate feature annotations shown in this document.]
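Description:
pNAS1b split mCherry NEDD4 WW2 is a bacterial expression vector built on the pNAS1b backbone and deposited as an empty backbone for "Mode #2" phosphosite expression, a split-fluorescent-protein assay for phosphorylation-dependent peptide–domain interactions in E. coli. It is selected with ampicillin through a β-lactamase (AmpR) cassette and replicates from a p15A origin, a medium-copy origin compatible with ColE1-type plasmids, so it can coexist with a second plasmid in the same cell. The catalogue lists the backbone at about 5.5 kb, whereas the sequenced record annotated here is 4,878 nt.

The plasmid carries two independently controlled expression units. The first uses the arabinose-inducible araBAD promoter, with its divergently transcribed araC regulator. It drives a short coding region that the annotation software matched to a fission-yeast E3 ubiquitin ligase fragment. This most likely corresponds to the homologous NEDD4 WW2 domain named in the record. It is followed by a Discosoma-derived fluorescent protein fragment, consistent with the C-terminal mCherry half, then a His tag and rrnB T1/T2 terminators. The second unit uses the tetracycline-operator-controlled PLtetO-1 promoter. It drives a larger mCherry-family fragment, consistent with the N-terminal mCherry half, and ends at an rrnB T1 terminator. According to the record, this half is fused to an empty cassette into which candidate phosphosite sequences are inserted by restriction cloning; the cassette itself is not annotated in the feature table.

In use, binding of a cloned phosphopeptide to the WW2 domain would bring the two mCherry halves together and restore red fluorescence. That signal gives a readout for screening human serine phosphosites for phosphorylation-dependent interactions.
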