Addgene plasmid #111882: pNAS1b split mCherry NEDD4 WW2
Purpose: (Empty Backbone) Mode #2 phosphosite expression (split mCherry, using NEDD4 WW2 binding domain)
Depositing lab: Jesse Rinehart. Depositing organization: Yale University. Publication: Encoding human serine phosphopeptides in bacteria for proteome-wide identification of phosphorylation-dependent interactions. Barber KW, Muir P, Szeligowski RV, Rogulina S, Gerstein M, Sampson JR, Isaacs FJ, Rinehart J. Nat Biotechnol. 2018 Aug;36(7):638-644. doi: 10.1038/nbt.4150. Epub 2018 Jun 11. PubMed 29889213.
Backbone
  Vector backbone: pNAS1b
  Backbone size (bp): 5500
  Vector type: Bacterial Expression
  Tag / fusion protein: Split mCherry system: NEDD4 WW2 fused to C-terminal split mCherry; phosphosite empty cassette fused to N-terminal split mCherry. (N terminal on backbone)
Growth in bacteria
  Bacterial resistance: Ampicillin, 100 μg/mL
  Growth temperature: 37°C
  Growth strain: DH5alpha
  Copy number: Unknown
Gene/Insert
  Cloning method: Restriction Enzyme
Terms and licenses: Academic/Nonprofit Terms; Industry Terms: Not Available to Industry
Depositor comments: Backbone originally described in Sawyer, et al, Designed Phosphoprotein Recognition in Escherichia coli, 2014.
How to cite: pNAS1b split mCherry NEDD4 WW2 was a gift from Jesse Rinehart (Addgene plasmid # 111882 ; http://n2t.net/addgene:111882 ; RRID:Addgene_111882)
